Addgene plasmid #106362: pNP160
Purpose: To insert a single copy of a construct at a site on Chr II, corresponding to RDE-1 expressed specifically in the intestine, for tissue-specific RNAi.
Depositing lab: Jonathan Ewbank. Depositing organization: INSERM U1104, Centre d'Immunologie Marseille Luminy (CIML).
Backbone
  Vector backbone: pNP154
  Vector type: Worm Expression
Growth in bacteria
  Bacterial resistance: Ampicillin, 100 μg/mL
  Growth temperature: 37°C
  Growth strain: DH5alpha
  Copy number: Unknown
Gene/Insert
  Gene/Insert name: ttTi5605_SEC_mtl-2p_RDE-1_3'rde-1
  Cloning method: Unknown
Terms and licenses: Academic/Nonprofit Terms; Industry Terms: Not Available to Industry
Depositor comments: Plasmid contains ttTi5605_SEC_mtl-2p_RDE-1_3'rde-1. Insertion and selection = Chr II ttTi5605 +SEC
How to cite: pNP160 was a gift from Jonathan Ewbank (Addgene plasmid # 106362 ; http://n2t.net/addgene:106362 ; RRID:Addgene_106362)
