[The description below was written by a language model from this plasmid's Addgene catalogue record and pLannotate feature annotations shown in this document.]
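Description:
pNP160 is a Caenorhabditis elegans expression and genome-integration plasmid built on the pNP154 backbone. It is designed to place a single copy of an intestine-specific RDE-1 transgene at the ttTi5605 site on chromosome II. It is maintained in E. coli through a high-copy ColE1/pUC-type origin and selected with ampicillin via the bla gene and its promoter. Remnants of lacZα, bom and rop reflect the cloning-vector ancestry. The two sequence records (depositor and NGS) are both 14,581 nt and show the same feature order, offset only by their start coordinates.

According to the catalogue entry, the payload is the rde-1 coding region under the mtl-2 promoter with the rde-1 3' region. This segment is not annotated in the feature tables and presumably lies in the large unannotated stretch between the two lacZα fragments. Upstream of that stretch sits a self-excising selection cassette (SEC) bounded by two sites annotated as loxN. It contains sqt-1 sequence, which typically provides a dominant roller phenotype in this kind of cassette, and a hygromycin resistance gene flanked by attB1/attB2 Gateway scars. It also carries Cre recombinase with a tbb-2 terminator next to hsp-16.1 sequence, consistent with heat-shock-inducible Cre expression. Integrants can therefore be selected by hygromycin resistance and the visible phenotype, after which Cre induction removes the cassette and leaves only the transgene. A C. elegans genomic fragment (GSLG1 match) next to the first lox site probably belongs to a homology arm for the target locus, though the arms are not explicitly annotated.

The stated purpose is tissue-specific RNAi. RDE-1 is an Argonaute protein required for exogenous RNAi, so expressing it only in the intestine is generally done in an rde-1 mutant background, confining RNAi competence to that tissue. The record does not name the recipient strain.
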