Features (pLannotate 1.2.2; 18 found; start..end, strand, type, name):
   1109..1324    -  CDS            GSLG1_CAEEL (fragment): Experimental evidence at protein level: Swiss-Prot protein existence level 1. From Caenorhabditis elegans.
   1338..1371    +  protein_bind   loxN: Cre-mediated recombination occurs in the 8-bp core sequence (GTATACCT). loxN sites are compatible with each other, but incompatible with loxP or lox2272 sites. Cre recombinase
   1742..1888    +  CDS            sqt-1 (fragment): SQT1_CAEEL - Also known as rol-5. Protein inferred from homology: Swiss-Prot protein existence level 3. Nematode cuticles are composed largely of collagen-like proteins. The cuticle functions both as an exoskeleton and as a barrier to protect the worm from its environment. This is a collagen critical for organismal morphogenesis. Mutations in sqt-1 can lengthen, shorten, or helically twist the entire animal. From Caenorhabditis elegans.
   1921..2760    +  CDS            sqt-1 (fragment): SQT1_CAEEL - Also known as rol-5. Protein inferred from homology: Swiss-Prot protein existence level 3. Nematode cuticles are composed largely of collagen-like proteins. The cuticle functions both as an exoskeleton and as a barrier to protect the worm from its environment. This is a collagen critical for organismal morphogenesis. Mutations in sqt-1 can lengthen, shorten, or helically twist the entire animal. From Caenorhabditis elegans.
   2804..3127    -  terminator     tbb-2 terminator: tbb-2; transcription terminator for the C. elegans tubulin beta-2 gene
   3136..4266    -  CDS            cre: RECR_BPP1 - Experimental evidence at protein level: Swiss-Prot protein existence level 1. Catalyzes site-specific recombination between two 34-base- pair LOXP sites. Its role is to maintain the phage genome as a monomeric unit-copy plasmid in the lysogenic state. From Escherichia phage P1 (Bacteriophage P1).
   4615..4665    +  CDS            hsp-16.1 (fragment): HSP11_CAEEL - Also known as hsp16-1b. Experimental evidence at transcript level: Swiss-Prot protein existence level 2. From Caenorhabditis elegans.
   5046..5066    +  protein_bind   attB1: mutant version of attB; core recombination site for the Gateway® BP reaction BP Clonase™
   5072..6097    +  CDS            HygR: aminoglycoside phosphotransferase from E. coli; aph(4)-Ia; confers resistance to hygromycin
   6101..6121    -  protein_bind   attB2: mutant version of attB; core recombination site for the Gateway® BP reaction BP Clonase™
   6475..6508    +  protein_bind   loxN: Cre-mediated recombination occurs in the 8-bp core sequence (GTATACCT). loxN sites are compatible with each other, but incompatible with loxP or lox2272 sites. Cre recombinase
   6877..6895    -  CDS            lacZα (fragment): LacZα fragment of β-galactosidase; lacZ fragment
  12235..12370   +  CDS            lacZα (fragment): LacZα fragment of β-galactosidase; lacZ fragment
  12376..12475   -  misc_feature   bom (fragment): basis of mobility region from pBR322
  12577..12612   -  CDS            rop (fragment): Rop protein, which maintains plasmids at low copy number; rop
  12707..12811   +  promoter       AmpR promoter: bla
  12812..13672   +  CDS            AmpR: β-lactamase; bla; confers resistance to ampicillin, carbenicillin, and related antibiotics
  13843..14431   +  rep_origin     ori: high-copy-number ColE1/pMB1/pBR322/pUC origin of replication
>Addgene plasmid #106362 | pNP160 | depositor full sequence | sequence record 201380 | Full Sequence
CTGTCGGATTATGGGCTCTTCTTTTATCCTCTACTTTCTTTCTAGAAAATGCAAATGTTGAGTCAGAAAT
TGCTGAATGGAGTACAACTGCAATGGGTTTAGCTTATGTTTCTGGAACAATTACTGGTGGAATTGTGATT
GAAAAGTAAGGTTATATTTCATTTCAATAAATGTTACCACAGTATAACAAAAACAAGTTACATTGTTCAG
AGTATGTCTGAATGTATTATTATTATTGTATTTGTGCATCAGTACTGTAGTTGTACTGAAGAAGGGTTTA
AAATAATCTCAACGTTTTTAAGACGAGTTAGTGAGAATACGGTCGCAGTTAGGATGTTTGGACATAGTTT
TATTAGATAATCGTGAACTAACTCACTATAAAAACCCGCTAACTCATTGAATAAGATAGTTTTAAACGTT
CAAAATTTGAAGACAAAATTGTATGAATAAGTTTACAGAGTTGGTCGACGCAAGCTTCTCCTTCTCTTCA
CATTTCTCAATAATTTAGCTCTAATTGCATTCGTATTCTTCGCAAAAATACGTATTCTGATTGACCCGAT
GAAATACGGATGCCTAGTTGCATTGATCATCTACGGTTATACTTATGGGTGAGGTTTTTCAAATATATTT
TGATTTAATCGAATAATGAAATTTCAGAACTGGAGTTGGTCCAATTTCGTGGTTTATATCCTCTGAACTG
GTACCTCAAAAACATCGTAGTATTGCTCAATCTGTGGCATATTCAATGAATACTGTAATGGTGGTTATCA
GTACATTTACAGTATTACCTCTATATTCCGTTATTGGTAGTTATGCTTTCCTTATTCTATATTCAATTCC
TTCATTTATAAGTATGCTTATATTATTTCGCTACTTACCGGAAACCAAAGGACGAGAGATTCATGATATT
GTGAATGAACTTAAAAAAAAATGAAAACCTTTGAAAACGTTCATACGGCCGAAATTTTACTTGATCGAGC
CAATTGAACTTTTGTTAAGACTTACAGAAAAGTGAGAGATTTTGTTACAAAAAAGTGAGAAAAAAGCGAA
AATGAACAGGAAAAAGAAGAAAAATACACCCGAAGTATCATATAAAAATTAAAAAGATTGTTTGACCTGG
CGGAACTTTTTTGCAAAAACTCTGAATATCCATGGCACATGCTTCGTGCAAAACAGGATCCAAATGAATA
TCAACAAGAGATTCTTGAAGACGACGAGCCACTTGCTCAGAGCATTGCTTATCTCGAATGAGACCCTTGT
TAAAATCATTTTTCAAACATTATATGACATTGTCGAAATGTCCTCCTGATTCCATGATGGTAGCAAACTC
ACTTCGTATAACTTCGTATAGTATACCTTATACGAAGTTATCTGCCCTCGATTGTCTATCTTCCATTCTC
ACCAAGTTTCAACAACTTTATTCAGTCATTCTTCTCTGGTTCATTTCCCAACCAATCTTCCCGAATAAAG
CCCATCTGTCCTTTCGGCCACATTCCTCACCTACATCCGTACTCCTTATCTCCCGTTCTTATCCAGTCTT
TTATCGTCTCTGCGTCTCGCACACTGTCTCGTCGGTAATGTAAAAAAAAAACAAAAAAAACTTGAAAACT
TGCGGAAAGATTTCCTAATAAAAGGAGACGAATCCGGTAGGAAATCGACAAGTCTCTGCTTCTCGAAGAC
TAGGTGAGTTACATTTCTTTGGCCGAATTATTTTGAAATCCTAAATTTGATAATTTCAGAGATGTCTGTA
AAACTTGCGTGTTATGTGACGGCTTCGGTCACTGTCGCCACTCTTATGGTATGCTTCATGACCATGTCAA
CCATCTACTCGGAGGTTGATGGATTCAGAGAGAAGCTTGATACCGAGATGAATGTGTTCAGAGTGAGTTA
AATTATATTTTGAATTTTAAATAATTTTTAATTTTCTAGCAATCTACCAATGGATTGTGGAAGGACATAG
TTGTCATCGGAAGATCTAGCAAGCGTGTCCGTTGTCAATATGAAGAGACCAACGCTACCCCAACTCCACA
TGCTGATGGATCCCCATCTGCTCCACCAGGTCAACCACCAGCAGTTCCACCAGTCTTCAACCAGCCAAAG
ACTCCAAATGGAGCCAATGGAAATGGACCAACCTGCAACTGCAATGCTGATAACAAGTGCCCAGCTGGAC
CATCCGGACCAAAGGGAGTTCCAGGAGTTCCAGGACTCGACGGAGTTCCAGGACTTGACGGTGTTCCAGG
AGTTGGAGCTGATGATATCGCTCCACAACGCGAGTCTGTCGGATGCTTCACTTGCCCACAAGGACCAGTT
GGACCACCAGGAGCTCTTGGAAGACCAGGACCACGTGGACTTCCAGGACCAAGAGGACAAAATGGAAACC
CAGGAAGAGATGGACAACCAGGACATCCAGGAGAGCAAGGATCATCCGGTCAAATCGGAAAGATCGGAGA
GCCAGGACCACCAGGAGAGAAGGGACGCGACGCCGAGCATCCAATCGGAAGACCAGGACCAAAGGGACCA
AGAGGAGATCAAGGACCAACAGGACCAGCTGGACAGAACGGTCTTCACGGACCACCAGGAGAGCCAGGAA
CCGTTGGACCAGAAGGACCATCTGGAAAGCAAGGACGTCAAGGACCAGACGGAACCCAGGGAGAGACTGG
ACCAGACGGAAGACCAGGAAAGGATGCCGAGTACTGCCAGTGCCCAGACAAGTCTCCACCATCAGAGGCT
GTCAACGCCAACCGTGGATACAGAAATATCTAAATTGTTGGTGTTTTCTAATAAAATATTTGAGATTCAG
TGAGACTTTTTTCTTGGCGGCACAATAAAGTTTCCTCTTTTTGTTGGGTCACTCAACGAACACAATACAA
ATATTTGAGCGCTCGCATTTTTCTCAACCTTTCGGGTTTAAAGCACTTCAAAATGGAATTGAAGAGAGAT
TGTGAAAGTACATCAGACAGAATCACATTTTGATAGCATTCACTTCACTCAGATGCAAACTTTTCAGTGA
CTATAAAAAGTCATAAAATAATAACATTAAAAAAGCAAATAAATTAGCGAGAGAATTTTTTGACAAAAAG
AAAGAAGAGTGATAGAGAAGAAGGGAATGCTTGAAAGGATTTTGCATTTATCTTAATCACCGTCTTCGAG
AAGACGAACCATGGCGCCAGTTTCAGAATCCAAGTTTCTAATATAGTTCATCACAATGTTGACGTTGGTC
CAACCTCCGGCTTGCATAATCTCTGGGATGGAAACTCCAGCGCGAGCCATGTCACGGGCAGCTCCGACAC
GGGCGGAATGTCCAGACCAAGCCAAGTAACGTTGTCCGGAATCATCCTTGGCTCCGTAGATGAGACGGTG
GGTAGCTTCGAAGATTCCTGAAAATTTATTTTCAGCTTATTCTTAGCTAATATGTTGTTTAAACTTACCT
TCAAGAGCTCGAGTCGAGAGTTGTGATGTTGCACTCGGGGCAGCAACTCCGTTCTTGCGAACACGACAGA
ACAGGTAGTTGTTTGGATCATCGGCGACTCCGGAAACCGAAATCCAGCGCTCAACGAGCTTGGTAACTCC
AAGGGAGAGCGCTTTTTCGACTCCGGCAGTCGAGACCAGCGTTTTTGTACGTCCGATGTGGATGAGCATT
CTTCCTCCGTCTGTGCGACTAATATCCTTGACGCGAATGCGGGCAATTTCGGCGATACGGAGAAGTGTGT
TGTAAGCAATTCCGAGGAAGGCGAGGTTTCGGATGTCCTGGCAACGATCGGAATTTTCCATAAGAGAACG
GACCTGATCGAAGTCGGTTCTGAAAATTTCGTCAAGTCTTAGGATTGAATACATTAATATTTAAACTTAC
CTTTCGAAGGCGAGGGCTTGCTTGGCTCTCTCTCCAGCATCAACATTTTCCTTGCGGATACGTCTCATTA
CGAGAGATACGGCATTAGAATCTGATGGGCGTGGAAGTCCAGATCGGCGATGGAGCATATTGAGCTGTCC
GAGATGTTGTTGGATCGTCTTCACCGCCAATCCACGAGCTTGGAGGTAGAGCAAGTAGTCACGAACGTCT
TCTGGCTCGGCTGGGAACCACTTGCGGTTGTTAAGCTTGCACCAGGCAGCCCAAGAACGGCACACTGAGA
GAAGCATCTTCCAGGTGTGCTCGGAGAAGGCTTGTCTGTCACGGAACATATCCATGAGGTTCTTGCGAAC
TTCATCACTTGTCGCGTCAACTGGAAGTGCTGGAAGATTTTGATGAACAGTGAGAAGATTTGACATATTT
TCGAAGTTTTTTAGATGCACTAGAACAAAGCGTGTTGGCTTCCTCTGAGCCCGCTTTCCTTATATACCCG
CATTCTGCAGCCTTACAGAATGTTCTAGAAGGTCCTAGATGCATTCGTTTGAAAATACTCCCGGTGGGTG
CAAAGAGACGCAGACGGAAAATGTATCTGGGTCTCTTTATTGTGTACACTACTTTTCCATGTACCGAATG
TGAGTCGCCCTCCTTTTGCAACAAGCAGCTCGAATGTTCTAGAAAAAGGTGGAAAATAGTATAAATACCG
TTGAAAATAAATACCGAACAACATTTGCTCTAATTGTGAAATTAGAAATCTTCAAACTATAATCATGTCA
CTTTACCACTATTTCCGTCCAGCTCAACGTTCCGTTTTTGGTGATCATTTTTGCTTTCGTCGTAAATCTA
CACACGCGTCTCTTCCGTGCGAGAGTCCAAGCCAGCAGCCAAATTCGTTGACTGAGTATTCAACGTTTAT
ACGTTGTCGGCAACGAGAAATAGGAAAATGCATCGGGAAATGTTCTTTTTTCGATTTTTTCCAAGGTTTT
GACAAATTTTACCACGAATTTTGCTATGTTTTCAATTAAAAAATATGTTATTCAACTGTTTCTATGAGGA
AAATAAGGCTTTGCATGTAATTTTCTTATTCAGCATAATTTTTAATTAATTTGAATTTTCTGTCCTAACG
TTTATTTTGTTTTCTTGGTTATGACTGATCTGAAATTAATTTTTGAATTTTAAGGTAATATGTCAGGCGG
TGCCGCAAGTTTGTACAAAAAAGCAGGCTCCATGAAAAAGCCTGAACTCACCGCGACGTCTGTCGAGAAG
TTTCTGATCGAAAAGTTCGACAGCGTCTCCGACCTGATGCAGCTCTCGGAGGGCGAAGAATCTCGTGCTT
TCAGCTTCGATGTAGGAGGGCGTGGATATGTCCTGCGGGTAAATAGCTGCGCCGATGGTTTCTACAAAGA
TCGTTATGTTTATCGGCACTTTGCATCGGCCGCGCTCCCGATTCCGGAAGTGCTTGACATTGGGGAATTC
AGCGAGAGCCTGACCTATTGCATCTCCCGCCGTGCACAGGGTGTCACGTTGCAAGACCTGCCTGAAACCG
AACTGCCCGCTGTTCTGCAGCCGGTCGCGGAGGCCATGGATGCGATCGCTGCGGCCGATCTTAGCCAGAC
GAGCGGGTTCGGCCCATTCGGACCGCAAGGAATCGGTCAATACACTACATGGCGTGATTTCATATGCGCG
ATTGCTGATCCCCATGTGTATCACTGGCAAACTGTGATGGACGACACCGTCAGTGCGTCCGTCGCGCAGG
CTCTCGATGAGCTGATGCTTTGGGCCGAGGACTGCCCCGAAGTCCGGCACCTCGTGCACGCGGATTTCGG
CTCCAACAATGTCCTGACGGACAATGGCCGCATAACAGCGGTCATTGACTGGAGCGAGGCGATGTTCGGG
GATTCCCAATACGAGGTCGCCAACATCTTCTTCTGGAGGCCGTGGTTGGCTTGTATGGAGCAGCAGACGC
GCTACTTCGAGCGGAGGCATCCGGAGCTTGCAGGATCGCCGCGGCTCCGGGCGTATATGCTCCGCATTGG
TCTTGACCAACTCTATCAGAGCTTGGTTGACGGCAATTTCGATGATGCAGCTTGGGCGCAGGGTCGATGC
GACGCAATCGTCCGATCCGGAGCCGGGACTGTCGGGCGTACACAAATCGCCCGCAGAAGCGCGGCCGTCT
GGACCGATGGCTGTGTAGAAGTACTCGCCGATAGTGGAAACCGACGCCCCAGCACTCGTCCGAGGGCAAA
GGAATAGACCCAGCTTTCTTGTACAAAGTGGGTCCAATTACTCTTCAACATCCCTACATGCTCTTTCTCC
CTGTGCTCCCACCCCCTATTTTTGTTATTATCAAAAAACTTCTCTTAATTTCTTTGTTTTTTAGCTTCTT
TTAAGTCACCTCTAACAATGAAATTGTGTAGATTCAAAAATAGAATTAATTCGTAATAAAAAGTCGAAAA
AAATTGTGCTCCCTCCCCCCATTAATAATAATTCTATCCCAAAATCTACACAATGTTCTGTGTACACTTC
TTATGTTTTTTACTTCTGATAAATTTTTTTGAAACATCATAGAAAAAACCGCACACAAAATACCTTATCA
TATGTTACGTTTCAGTTTATGACCGCAATTTTTAATAACTTCGTATAGTATACCTTATACGAAGTTATAC
TAGTATATATTTTTATGTTTTCTTTTAAACCTTCCTCCATATTTCTGAATTGAATGTTGTTGCATATTGT
GTGTCCTTATTTCATTTCCATCATCCTTTTGTGTGTTTCCCCCTTCCACCAATTCCCCCCACGTCCTAAT
GAAATGAAAGCGAGAAGATAAATAAACTTGCACATTGTGTTCAGATGAGAGGAGCGGAATACGAATTGGG
AGACGGAAAGAGAAAAAAAAATGTTTAGATTTGGATTGAATTAATTTTTTAGAAAGCAAGAAAAAAAACA
CAAAGAGAATAAATAAATAATAGGAAAAAAAACAAATATTCAGTATTTAAAATTTGAAAATTCAACGACG
TTGGCGTCGATCATCCTGTAAAACGACGGCCAGTGCAACAAACGTGGGATGTAACCATGGAAGTGAGAAT
AATTGATGGAATAGCTAATGAGCTGAAGCTGAGTAGATCAGAGACTACTTTATTCTAAAAAGTACAGTAG
TTGGAAAATTACATGTTTCATTTCTAATTTTCAAGGAAAAGCTAGTAATTACCGTAATCTTGTTTGTACC
TGAAATTTTATGTACTGCAGGTGACCAAGTATGTTTGAGGCATGACTTCACACACCTAACTGATAAAGGC
CTCTATCACAAACTAGAGTTGTGACGGAAAATTCAACTTCTCAGAATATAGCTCAAAATCTATCAAATTT
TATTTTCAAAAATCCAAATAATTGTGCACGCAATGTACTTACTGCTTCATAAAGTTCAGAAGAATTGGAT
AAATTTGAATGAAGTTTTCAAAGCTTTTATCAGTGACTGTACATTGTGATAGGCTTGTGCTGTTATCAGC
TGCCTCAAATAGGTTGTCGCTTGAAAATTTATATAAAAGGCCTACCAGCAGACATGAGAATCAAGCTTCA
AAGGCTCTACTAGTGATGAAACATGTCCTCGAATTTTCCCGAATTGGAAAAAGGATTTTATCGTCATTCT
CTCGATCCGGTATGATCAATTATTAGCAGCTATAAGATATATAAGTTTGATATTAATATTATAGGAGATG
AAATGGCTTGCGAGGCCCACTGGTAAATGCGACGGCAAATTCTATGAGAAGAAAGTACTTCTTTTGGTAA
ATTGGTTCAAGTTCTCCAGCAAAATTTACGATCGGGAATACTACGAGTATGAAGTGAAAATGACAAAGGA
AGTATTGAATAGAAAACCAGGAAAACCTTTCCCAAAAAAGACAGAAATTCCAATGTAAGTGCTTGTAAAT
TAGTCAAAACTAATTTTATTTTTCAGTCCCGATCGTGCAAAACTCTTCTGGCAACATCTTCGGCATGAGA
AGAAGCAGACAGATTTTATTCTCGAAGACTATGTTTTTGATGAAAAGGACACTGTTTATAGTGTTTGTCG
ACTGAACACTGTCACATCAAAAATGCTGGTTTCGGAGAAAGTAGTAAAAAAGGATTCGGAGAAAAAAGAT
GAAAAGGATTTGGAGAAAAAAATCTTATACACAATGATACTTACCTATCGTAAAAAATTTCACCTGAACT
TTAGTCGAGAAAATCCGGAAAAAGACGAAGAAGCGAATCGGAGTTACAAATTCCTGAAGGTTTATGAAAA
ACACGCATTATAACAAACAAAATTAGCTTTCAGAATGTTATGACCCAGAAAGTTCGCTACGCGCCTTTTG
TGAACGAGGAGATTAAAGTGTGAGTTGCAATAATAATAATAATAATCACCTCAACTCATTTATATATTTT
AAGACAATTCGCGAAAAATTTTGTGTACGATAATAATTCAATTCTGCGAGTTCCTGAATCGTTTCACGAT
CCAAACAGATTCGAACAATCATTAGAAGTAGCACCAAGAATCGAAGCATGGTTTGGAATTTACATTGGAA
TCAAAGAATTGTTCGATGGTGAACCTGTGCTCAATTTTGCAAGTAAGTTTGAGAAACTGCGATAAAAAAT
CATGTGATTTTTGTTGAAGTTGTCGATAAACTATTCTACAATGCACCGAAAATGTCTCTTCTGGATTATC
TTCTCCTAATTGTCGACCCCCAGTCGTGTAACGATGATGTACGAAAAGATCTTAAAACAAAACTGATGGC
GGGAAAAATGACAATCAGACAAGCCGCGCGGCCAAGAATTCGACAATTATTGGAAAATTTGAAGCTGAAA
TGCGCAGAAGTTTGGGATAACGAAATGTTAGTTTAAATTATTCAAACAATTAATATACAAATTGATTTTC
AGGTCGAGATTGACAGAACGACATCTGACATTTCTAGATTTGTGCGAGGAAAACTCTCTTGTTTATAAAG
TCACTGGTAAATCGGACAGAGGAAGAAATGCAAAAAAGTACGATACTACATTGTTCAAAATCTATGAGGA
AAACAAAAAGTTCATTGAGTTTCCCCACCTACCACTAGTCAAAGTTAAAAGTGGAGCAAAAGAATACGCT
GTACCAATGGAACATCTTGAAGTTCATGAGAAGCCACAAAGATACAAGAATCGAATTGATCTGGTGATGC
AAGACAAGTTTCTAAAGCGAGCTACACGAAAACCTCACGACTACAAAGAAAATACCCTAAAAATGCTGAA
AGAATTGGATTTCTCTTCTGAAGAGCTAAATTTTGTTGAAAGATTTGGATTATGCTCCAAACTTCAGATG
ATCGAATGTCCAGGAAAGGTTTTGAAAGAGCCAATGCTTGTGAATAGTGTAAATGAACAAATTAAAATGA
CACCAGTGATTCGTGGATTTCAAGAAAAACAATTGAATGTGGTTCCCGAAAAAGAACTTTGCTGTGCTGT
TTTTGTAGTCAACGAAACAGCGGGAAATCCATGCTTAGAAGAGAACGACGTTGTGTAAGTGTTTTCTACG
TAGATTATTCCGAAATATTTTCAGTAAGTTCTACACCGAACTAATTGGTGGTTGCAAGTTCCGTGGAATA
CGAATTGGTGCCAATGAAAACAGAGGAGCGCAATCTATTATGTACGACGCGACGAAAAATGAATATGCCG
TAAGTTTCAGAAAATTGAAAGTTTTTAAATATCATATTTACAGTTCTACAAAAATTGTACACTAAATACC
GGAATCGGTAGATTTGAAATAGCCGCAACAGAAGCGAAGAATATGTTTGAACGTCTTCCCGATAAAGAAC
AAAAAGTCTTAATGTTCATTATCATTTCCAAACGACAACTGAATGCTTACGGTTTTGTGAAACATTATTG
CGATCACACCATCGGTGTAGCTAATCAGCATATTACTTCTGAAACAGTCACAAAAGCTTTGGCATCACTA
AGGCACGAGAAAGGATCAAAACGAATTTTCTATCAAATTGCATTGAAAATCAACGCGAAATTAGGAGGTA
TTAACCAGGAGCTTGACTGGTCAGAAATTGCAGAAATATCACCAGAAGAAAAAGAAAGACGGAAAACAAT
GCCATTAACTATGTATGTTGGAATTGATGTAACTCATCCAACCTCCTACAGTGGAATTGATTATTCTATA
GCGGCTGTAGTAGCGAGTATCAATCCAGGTGGAACTATCTATCGAAATATGATTGTGACTCAAGAAGAAT
GTCGTCCCGGTGAGCGTGCAGTGGCTCATGGACGGGAAAGAACAGATATTTTGGAAGCAAAGTTCGTGAA
ATTGCTCAGAGAATTCGCAGAAGTGAGTTGTCTTGAGTATTTAAAAGATCTCTGGGATTTTTAATTTTTT
TGTAAACTTTCAGAACAACGACAATCGAGCACCAGCGCATATTGTAGTCTATCGAGACGGAGTTAGCGAT
TCGGAGATGCTACGTGTTAGTCATGATGAGCTTCGATCTTTAAAAAGCGAAGTAAAACAATTCATGTCGG
AACGGGATGGAGAAGATCCAGAGCCGAAGTACACGTTCATTGTGATTCAGAAAAGACACAATACACGATT
GCTTCGAAGAATGGAAAAAGATAAGCCAGTGGTCAATAAAGATCTTACTCCTGCTGAAACAGATGTCGCT
GTTGCTGCTGTTAAACAATGGGAGGAGGATATGAAAGAAAGCAAAGAAACTGGAATTGTGAACCCATCAT
CCGGAACAACTGTGGATAAACTTATCGTTTCGAAATACAAATTCGATTTTTTCTTGGCATCTCATCATGG
TGTCCTTGGTACATCTCGTCCAGGACATTACACTGTTATGTATGACGATAAAGGAATGAGCCAAGATGAA
GTCTATGTAAGCGTTTTGAATAGCAGTTAGCGATTTTAGGATTTTGTAATCCGCATATAGTTATTATAAA
AAAATGTTTCAGAAAATGACCTACGGACTTGCTTTTCTCTCTGCTAGATGTCGAAAACCCATCTCGTTGC
CTGTTCCGGTTCATTATGCTCATTTATCATGTGAAAAAGCGAAAGAGCTTTATCGAACTTACAAGGAACA
TTACATCGGTGACTATGCACAGCCACGGACTCGACACGAAATGGAACATTTTCTCCAAACTAACGTGAAG
TACCCTGGAATGTCGTTCGCATAACATTTTGCAAAAGTGTCGCCCGTTTCAATCAAATTTTTCAATTGTA
GATATTGTACTTACTTTTTTTTAAAGCCCGGTTTCAAAAATTCATTCCATGACTAACGTTTTCATAAATT
ACTTGAAATTTATTCTGTGTTTATTATTTATTACCTCTAAATTTCGTTTTGAACGTGAGCATCATATCTT
AAACTACTTATTGATAACGGTTTCATAAAGATAGGTAATTTGATTTTTAAAATGTTTTCTCTCTGCAGGT
GATTTCACGACTATGCGCGATGCCGTATCACAACTGAGAAAAAAGACAAAACTTATTGAACAGTGTTCCT
TTCAAAAAATTATTTTGTAAAAAATCGAGTTTTTCTCCAAAATAACGCACGCAATCAAAAACAAGAAAAC
TAACGTGTTCTCCTGGGCGTGGAACTCCTTATCAAGATTACCATTATTGTCTGTCAGAATTGATATTTCA
ATTATTTCATATCTAGACAAACCCGGGTGTCTTGCATTTATTAGTACTGTGAGTTTACATACAAACGAGG
CTTACTCAGATAACATAGAGTCACCTCTAATTAGCAAAAACCCATTTCTAATTAGCTATTTCGACCAGTT
CTAAAGTCACCGTAATTAGAAATGGTTTTTGTAGCTTTTCTAATTAGAAATGACCCCGAGATAAGTGAAA
TATGGCATTTTCTGGGTTTTCTAGTAAGAAATGATCCCGCACGTAGTGATTCCGCGTTACAAGCCAAATT
CAAATTAAAAAAGTATATTACACAATTCAAGTTACATTATTTTCAGGAAACAATGGCGAAGAGCAAAGCA
GAGATTCAAAAGGAGGAAAGAGACAACAGATATGAACGAAGACTTCTTGAAAAGAGAAAGAGACATGAGG
TGAGTAACCATGATAATAAATAATCAAGTAAGGGCTATAGATTTATAAATTCTGGAGTTAACAGTTTCGA
AAAAAAGTAGTTTTCATATGTGCGAAGGAATATCAAAAATAGGGGAATAGCCTAAACGAGTGAGAAAATT
AAATGTTTGTTATTTTTTCAAAAATGTCTGCAGGGCCGTTATCCTTTCAAATGCACTCTATCAAACATAG
ATCATATCCATCATATCTTATCCAGAATTTATATCATATCCAAGATTGAGAGCGTTTCAAGGAAAATCTC
AAACAACCATACAATTTTGTAGATCGACAACAAGGCCTCCACTTCTTCCACGTGACGTCGTGACTGGGAA
AACCCTGGCGTTACCCAACTTAATCGCCTTGCAGCACATCCCCCTTTCGCCAGCTGGCGTAATAGCGAAG
AGGCCCGCACCGATCGCCCTTCCCAACAGTTGCGCAGCCTGAATGGCGAATGGCGCCTGATGCGGTATTT
TCTCCTTACGCATCTGTGCGGTATTTCACACCGCATATGGTGCACTCTCAGTACAATCTGCTCTGATGCC
GCATAGTTAAGCCAGCCCCGACACCCGCCAACACCCGCTGACGCGCCCTGACGGGCTTGTCTGCTCCCGG
CATCCGCTTACAGACAAGCTGTGACCGTCTCCGGGAGCTGCATGTGTCAGAGGTTTTCACCGTCATCACC
GAAACGCGCGAGACGAAAGGGCCTCGTGATACGCCTATTTTTATAGGTTAATGTCATGATAATAATGGTT
TCTTAGACGTCAGGTGGCACTTTTCGGGGAAATGTGCGCGGAACCCCTATTTGTTTATTTTTCTAAATAC
ATTCAAATATGTATCCGCTCATGAGACAATAACCCTGATAAATGCTTCAATAATATTGAAAAAGGAAGAG
TATGAGTATTCAACATTTCCGTGTCGCCCTTATTCCCTTTTTTGCGGCATTTTGCCTTCCTGTTTTTGCT
CACCCAGAAACGCTGGTGAAAGTAAAAGATGCTGAAGATCAGTTGGGTGCACGAGTGGGTTACATCGAAC
TGGATCTCAACAGCGGTAAGATCCTTGAGAGTTTTCGCCCCGAAGAACGTTTTCCAATGATGAGCACTTT
TAAAGTTCTGCTATGTGGCGCGGTATTATCCCGTATTGACGCCGGGCAAGAGCAACTCGGTCGCCGCATA
CACTATTCTCAGAATGACTTGGTTGAGTACTCACCAGTCACAGAAAAGCATCTTACGGATGGCATGACAG
TAAGAGAATTATGCAGTGCTGCCATAACCATGAGTGATAACACTGCGGCCAACTTACTTCTGACAACGAT
CGGAGGACCGAAGGAGCTAACCGCTTTTTTGCACAACATGGGGGATCATGTAACTCGCCTTGATCGTTGG
GAACCGGAGCTGAATGAAGCCATACCAAACGACGAGCGTGACACCACGATGCCTGTAGCAATGGCAACAA
CGTTGCGCAAACTATTAACTGGCGAACTACTTACTCTAGCTTCCCGGCAACAATTAATAGACTGGATGGA
GGCGGATAAAGTTGCAGGACCACTTCTGCGCTCGGCCCTTCCGGCTGGCTGGTTTATTGCTGATAAATCT
GGAGCCGGTGAGCGTGGGTCTCGCGGTATCATTGCAGCACTGGGGCCAGATGGTAAGCCCTCCCGTATCG
TAGTTATCTACACGACGGGGAGTCAGGCAACTATGGATGAACGAAATAGACAGATCGCTGAGATAGGTGC
CTCACTGATTAAGCATTGGTAACTGTCAGACCAAGTTTACTCATATATACTTTAGATTGATTTAAAACTT
CATTTTTAATTTAAAAGGATCTAGGTGAAGATCCTTTTTGATAATCTCATGACCAAAATCCCTTAACGTG
AGTTTTCGTTCCACTGAGCGTCAGACCCCGTAGAAAAGATCAAAGGATCTTCTTGAGATCCTTTTTTTCT
GCGCGTAATCTGCTGCTTGCAAACAAAAAAACCACCGCTACCAGCGGTGGTTTGTTTGCCGGATCAAGAG
CTACCAACTCTTTTTCCGAAGGTAACTGGCTTCAGCAGAGCGCAGATACCAAATACTGTCCTTCTAGTGT
AGCCGTAGTTAGGCCACCACTTCAAGAACTCTGTAGCACCGCCTACATACCTCGCTCTGCTAATCCTGTT
ACCAGTGGCTGCTGCCAGTGGCGATAAGTCGTGTCTTACCGGGTTGGACTCAAGACGATAGTTACCGGAT
AAGGCGCAGCGGTCGGGCTGAACGGGGGGTTCGTGCACACAGCCCAGCTTGGAGCGAACGACCTACACCG
AACTGAGATACCTACAGCGTGAGCTATGAGAAAGCGCCACGCTTCCCGAAGGGAGAAAGGCGGACAGGTA
TCCGGTAAGCGGCAGGGTCGGAACAGGAGAGCGCACGAGGGAGCTTCCAGGGGGAAACGCCTGGTATCTT
TATAGTCCTGTCGGGTTTCGCCACCTCTGACTTGAGCGTCGATTTTTGTGATGCTCGTCAGGGGGGCGGA
GCCTATGGAAAAACGCCAGCAACGCGGCCTTTTTACGGTTCCTGGTCTTTTGCTGGCCTTTTGCTCACAT
GTTCTTTCCTGCGTTATCCCCTGATTCTGTGGATAACCGTATTACCGCCTTTGAGTGAGCTGATACCAGC
GGATAACAATTTCACAGGGCC
