Features (pLannotate 1.2.2; 19 found; start..end, strand, type, name):
     16..90      +  rep_origin     RSF ori (fragment): Plasmids containing the RSF 1030 origin of replication can be propagated in E. coli cells that contain additional plasmids with compatible origins.
   1227..1442    -  CDS            GSLG1_CAEEL (fragment): Experimental evidence at protein level: Swiss-Prot protein existence level 1. From Caenorhabditis elegans.
   1456..1489    +  protein_bind   loxN: Cre-mediated recombination occurs in the 8-bp core sequence (GTATACCT). loxN sites are compatible with each other, but incompatible with loxP or lox2272 sites. Cre recombinase
   1860..2006    +  CDS            sqt-1 (fragment): SQT1_CAEEL - Also known as rol-5. Protein inferred from homology: Swiss-Prot protein existence level 3. Nematode cuticles are composed largely of collagen-like proteins. The cuticle functions both as an exoskeleton and as a barrier to protect the worm from its environment. This is a collagen critical for organismal morphogenesis. Mutations in sqt-1 can lengthen, shorten, or helically twist the entire animal. From Caenorhabditis elegans.
   2039..2878    +  CDS            sqt-1 (fragment): SQT1_CAEEL - Also known as rol-5. Protein inferred from homology: Swiss-Prot protein existence level 3. Nematode cuticles are composed largely of collagen-like proteins. The cuticle functions both as an exoskeleton and as a barrier to protect the worm from its environment. This is a collagen critical for organismal morphogenesis. Mutations in sqt-1 can lengthen, shorten, or helically twist the entire animal. From Caenorhabditis elegans.
   2922..3245    -  terminator     tbb-2 terminator: tbb-2; transcription terminator for the C. elegans tubulin beta-2 gene
   3254..4384    -  CDS            cre: RECR_BPP1 - Experimental evidence at protein level: Swiss-Prot protein existence level 1. Catalyzes site-specific recombination between two 34-base- pair LOXP sites. Its role is to maintain the phage genome as a monomeric unit-copy plasmid in the lysogenic state. From Escherichia phage P1 (Bacteriophage P1).
   4733..4783    +  CDS            hsp-16.1 (fragment): HSP11_CAEEL - Also known as hsp16-1b. Experimental evidence at transcript level: Swiss-Prot protein existence level 2. From Caenorhabditis elegans.
   5164..5184    +  protein_bind   attB1: mutant version of attB; core recombination site for the Gateway® BP reaction BP Clonase™
   5190..6215    +  CDS            HygR: aminoglycoside phosphotransferase from E. coli; aph(4)-Ia; confers resistance to hygromycin
   6219..6239    -  protein_bind   attB2: mutant version of attB; core recombination site for the Gateway® BP reaction BP Clonase™
   6593..6626    +  protein_bind   loxN: Cre-mediated recombination occurs in the 8-bp core sequence (GTATACCT). loxN sites are compatible with each other, but incompatible with loxP or lox2272 sites. Cre recombinase
   6995..7013    -  CDS            lacZα (fragment): LacZα fragment of β-galactosidase; lacZ fragment
  12353..12488   +  CDS            lacZα (fragment): LacZα fragment of β-galactosidase; lacZ fragment
  12494..12593   -  misc_feature   bom (fragment): basis of mobility region from pBR322
  12695..12730   -  CDS            rop (fragment): Rop protein, which maintains plasmids at low copy number; rop
  12825..12929   +  promoter       AmpR promoter: bla
  12930..13790   +  CDS            AmpR: β-lactamase; bla; confers resistance to ampicillin, carbenicillin, and related antibiotics
  13961..14549   +  rep_origin     ori: high-copy-number ColE1/pMB1/pBR322/pUC origin of replication
>Addgene plasmid #106362 | pNP160 | addgene full sequence | sequence record 204625 | Addgene NGS Result
GGTCTTTTGCTGGCCTTTTGCTCACATGTTCTTTCCTGCGTTATCCCCTGATTCTGTGGATAACCGTATT
ACCGCCTTTGAGTGAGCTGATACCAGCGGATAACAATTTCACAGGGCCCTGTCGGATTATGGGCTCTTCT
TTTATCCTCTACTTTCTTTCTAGAAAATGCAAATGTTGAGTCAGAAATTGCTGAATGGAGTACAACTGCA
ATGGGTTTAGCTTATGTTTCTGGAACAATTACTGGTGGAATTGTGATTGAAAAGTAAGGTTATATTTCAT
TTCAATAAATGTTACCACAGTATAACAAAAACAAGTTACATTGTTCAGAGTATGTCTGAATGTATTATTA
TTATTGTATTTGTGCATCAGTACTGTAGTTGTACTGAAGAAGGGTTTAAAATAATCTCAACGTTTTTAAG
ACGAGTTAGTGAGAATACGGTCGCAGTTAGGATGTTTGGACATAGTTTTATTAGATAATCGTGAACTAAC
TCACTATAAAAACCCGCTAACTCATTGAATAAGATAGTTTTAAACGTTCAAAATTTGAAGACAAAATTGT
ATGAATAAGTTTACAGAGTTGGTCGACGCAAGCTTCTCCTTCTCTTCACATTTCTCAATAATTTAGCTCT
AATTGCATTCGTATTCTTCGCAAAAATACGTATTCTGATTGACCCGATGAAATACGGATGCCTAGTTGCA
TTGATCATCTACGGTTATACTTATGGGTGAGGTTTTTCAAATATATTTTGATTTAATCGAATAATGAAAT
TTCAGAACTGGAGTTGGTCCAATTTCGTGGTTTATATCCTCTGAACTGGTACCTCAAAAACATCGTAGTA
TTGCTCAATCTGTGGCATATTCAATGAATACTGTAATGGTGGTTATCAGTACATTTACAGTATTACCTCT
ATATTCCGTTATTGGTAGTTATGCTTTCCTTATTCTATATTCAATTCCTTCATTTATAAGTATGCTTATA
TTATTTCGCTACTTACCGGAAACCAAAGGACGAGAGATTCATGATATTGTGAATGAACTTAAAAAAAAAT
GAAAACCTTTGAAAACGTTCATACGGCCGAAATTTTACTTGATCGAGCCAATTGAACTTTTGTTAAGACT
TACAGAAAAGTGAGAGATTTTGTTACAAAAAAGTGAGAAAAAAGCGAAAATGAACAGGAAAAAGAAGAAA
AATACACCCGAAGTATCATATAAAAATTAAAAAGATTGTTTGACCTGGCGGAACTTTTTTGCAAAAACTC
TGAATATCCATGGCACATGCTTCGTGCAAAACAGGATCCAAATGAATATCAACAAGAGATTCTTGAAGAC
GACGAGCCACTTGCTCAGAGCATTGCTTATCTCGAATGAGACCCTTGTTAAAATCATTTTTCAAACATTA
TATGACATTGTCGAAATGTCCTCCTGATTCCATGATGGTAGCAAACTCACTTCGTATAACTTCGTATAGT
ATACCTTATACGAAGTTATCTGCCCTCGATTGTCTATCTTCCATTCTCACCAAGTTTCAACAACTTTATT
CAGTCATTCTTCTCTGGTTCATTTCCCAACCAATCTTCCCGAATAAAGCCCATCTGTCCTTTCGGCCACA
TTCCTCACCTACATCCGTACTCCTTATCTCCCGTTCTTATCCAGTCTTTTATCGTCTCTGCGTCTCGCAC
ACTGTCTCGTCGGTAATGTAAAAAAAAAACAAAAAAAACTTGAAAACTTGCGGAAAGATTTCCTAATAAA
AGGAGACGAATCCGGTAGGAAATCGACAAGTCTCTGCTTCTCGAAGACTAGGTGAGTTACATTTCTTTGG
CCGAATTATTTTGAAATCCTAAATTTGATAATTTCAGAGATGTCTGTAAAACTTGCGTGTTATGTGACGG
CTTCGGTCACTGTCGCCACTCTTATGGTATGCTTCATGACCATGTCAACCATCTACTCGGAGGTTGATGG
ATTCAGAGAGAAGCTTGATACCGAGATGAATGTGTTCAGAGTGAGTTAAATTATATTTTGAATTTTAAAT
AATTTTTAATTTTCTAGCAATCTACCAATGGATTGTGGAAGGACATAGTTGTCATCGGAAGATCTAGCAA
GCGTGTCCGTTGTCAATATGAAGAGACCAACGCTACCCCAACTCCACATGCTGATGGATCCCCATCTGCT
CCACCAGGTCAACCACCAGCAGTTCCACCAGTCTTCAACCAGCCAAAGACTCCAAATGGAGCCAATGGAA
ATGGACCAACCTGCAACTGCAATGCTGATAACAAGTGCCCAGCTGGACCATCCGGACCAAAGGGAGTTCC
AGGAGTTCCAGGACTCGACGGAGTTCCAGGACTTGACGGTGTTCCAGGAGTTGGAGCTGATGATATCGCT
CCACAACGCGAGTCTGTCGGATGCTTCACTTGCCCACAAGGACCAGTTGGACCACCAGGAGCTCTTGGAA
GACCAGGACCACGTGGACTTCCAGGACCAAGAGGACAAAATGGAAACCCAGGAAGAGATGGACAACCAGG
ACATCCAGGAGAGCAAGGATCATCCGGTCAAATCGGAAAGATCGGAGAGCCAGGACCACCAGGAGAGAAG
GGACGCGACGCCGAGCATCCAATCGGAAGACCAGGACCAAAGGGACCAAGAGGAGATCAAGGACCAACAG
GACCAGCTGGACAGAACGGTCTTCACGGACCACCAGGAGAGCCAGGAACCGTTGGACCAGAAGGACCATC
TGGAAAGCAAGGACGTCAAGGACCAGACGGAACCCAGGGAGAGACTGGACCAGACGGAAGACCAGGAAAG
GATGCCGAGTACTGCCAGTGCCCAGACAAGTCTCCACCATCAGAGGCTGTCAACGCCAACCGTGGATACA
GAAATATCTAAATTGTTGGTGTTTTCTAATAAAATATTTGAGATTCAGTGAGACTTTTTTCTTGGCGGCA
CAATAAAGTTTCCTCTTTTTGTTGGGTCACTCAACGAACACAATACAAATATTTGAGCGCTCGCATTTTT
CTCAACCTTTCGGGTTTAAAGCACTTCAAAATGGAATTGAAGAGAGATTGTGAAAGTACATCAGACAGAA
TCACATTTTGATAGCATTCACTTCACTCAGATGCAAACTTTTCAGTGACTATAAAAAGTCATAAAATAAT
AACATTAAAAAAGCAAATAAATTAGCGAGAGAATTTTTTGACAAAAAGAAAGAATAGTGATAGAGAAGAA
GGGAATGCTTGAAAGGATTTTGCATTTATCTTAATCACCGTCTTCGAGAAGACGAACCATGGCGCCAGTT
TCAGAATCCAAGTTTCTAATATAGTTCATCACAATGTTGACGTTGGTCCAACCTCCGGCTTGCATAATCT
CTGGGATGGAAACTCCAGCGCGAGCCATGTCACGGGCAGCTCCGACACGGGCGGAATGTCCAGACCAAGC
CAAGTAACGTTGTCCGGAATCATCCTTGGCTCCGTAGATGAGACGGTGGGTAGCTTCGAAGATTCCTGAA
AATTTATTTTCAGCTTATTCTTAGCTAATATGTTGTTTAAACTTACCTTCAAGAGCTCGAGTCGAGAGTT
GTGATGTTGCACTCGGGGCAGCAACTCCGTTCTTGCGAACACGACAGAACAGGTAGTTGTTTGGATCATC
GGCGACTCCGGAAACCGAAATCCAGCGCTCAACGAGCTTGGTAACTCCAAGGGAGAGCGCTTTTTCGACT
CCGGCAGTCGAGACCAGCGTTTTTGTACGTCCGATGTGGATGAGCATTCTTCCTCCGTCTGTGCGACTAA
TATCCTTGACGCGAATGCGGGCAATTTCGGCGATACGGAGAAGTGTGTTGTAAGCAATTCCGAGGAAGGC
GAGGTTTCGGATGTCCTGGCAACGATCGGAATTTTCCATAAGAGAACGGACCTGATCGAAGTCGGTTCTG
AAAATTTCGTCAAGTCTTAGGATTGAATACATTAATATTTAAACTTACCTTTCGAAGGCGAGGGCTTGCT
TGGCTCTCTCTCCAGCATCAACATTTTCCTTGCGGATACGTCTCATTACGAGAGATACGGCATTAGAATC
TGATGGGCGTGGAAGTCCAGATCGGCGATGGAGCATATTGAGCTGTCCGAGATGTTGTTGGATCGTCTTC
ACCGCCAATCCACGAGCTTGGAGGTAGAGCAAGTAGTCACGAACGTCTTCTGGCTCGGCTGGGAACCACT
TGCGGTTGTTAAGCTTGCACCAGGCAGCCCAAGAACGGCACACTGAGAGAAGCATCTTCCAGGTGTGCTC
GGAGAAGGCTTGTCTGTCACGGAACATATCCATGAGGTTCTTGCGAACTTCATCACTTGTCGCGTCAACT
GGAAGTGCTGGAAGATTTTGATGAACAGTGAGAAGATTTGACATATTTTCGAAGTTTTTTAGATGCACTA
GAACAAAGCGTGTTGGCTTCCTCTGAGCCCGCTTTCCTTATATACCCGCATTCTGCAGCCTTACAGAATG
TTCTAGAAGGTCCTAGATGCATTCGTTTGAAAATACTCCCGGTGGGTGCAAAGAGACGCAGACGGAAAAT
GTATCTGGGTCTCTTTATTGTGTACACTACTTTTCCATGTACCGAATGTGAGTCGCCCTCCTTTTGCAAC
AAGCAGCTCGAATGTTCTAGAAAAAGGTGGAAAATAGTATAAATACCGTTGAAAATAAATACCGAACAAC
ATTTGCTCTAATTGTGAAATTAGAAATCTTCAAACTATAATCATGTCACTTTACCACTATTTCCGTCCAG
CTCAACGTTCCGTTTTTGGTGATCATTTTTGCTTTCGTCGTAAATCTACACACGCGTCTCTTCCGTGCGA
GAGTCCAAGCCAGCAGCCAAATTCGTTGACTGAGTATTCAACGTTTATACGTTGTCGGCAACGAGAAATA
GGAAAATGCATCGGGAAATGTTCTTTTTTCGATTTTTTCCAAGGTTTTGACAAATTTTACCACGAATTTT
GCTATGTTTTCAATTAAAAAATATGTTATTCAACTGTTTCTATGAGGAAAATAAGGCTTTGCATGTAATT
TTCTTATTCAGCATAATTTTTAATTAATTTGAATTTTCTGTCCTAACGTTTATTTTGTTTTCTTGGTTAT
GACTGATCTGAAATTAATTTTTGAATTTTAAGGTAATATGTCAGGCGGTGCCGCAAGTTTGTACAAAAAA
GCAGGCTCCATGAAAAAGCCTGAACTCACCGCGACGTCTGTCGAGAAGTTTCTGATCGAAAAGTTCGACA
GCGTCTCCGACCTGATGCAGCTCTCGGAGGGCGAAGAATCTCGTGCTTTCAGCTTCGATGTAGGAGGGCG
TGGATATGTCCTGCGGGTAAATAGCTGCGCCGATGGTTTCTACAAAGATCGTTATGTTTATCGGCACTTT
GCATCGGCCGCGCTCCCGATTCCGGAAGTGCTTGACATTGGGGAATTCAGCGAGAGCCTGACCTATTGCA
TCTCCCGCCGTGCACAGGGTGTCACGTTGCAAGACCTGCCTGAAACCGAACTGCCCGCTGTTCTGCAGCC
GGTCGCGGAGGCCATGGATGCGATCGCTGCGGCCGATCTTAGCCAGACGAGCGGGTTCGGCCCATTCGGA
CCGCAAGGAATCGGTCAATACACTACATGGCGTGATTTCATATGCGCGATTGCTGATCCCCATGTGTATC
ACTGGCAAACTGTGATGGACGACACCGTCAGTGCGTCCGTCGCGCAGGCTCTCGATGAGCTGATGCTTTG
GGCCGAGGACTGCCCCGAAGTCCGGCACCTCGTGCACGCGGATTTCGGCTCCAACAATGTCCTGACGGAC
AATGGCCGCATAACAGCGGTCATTGACTGGAGCGAGGCGATGTTCGGGGATTCCCAATACGAGGTCGCCA
ACATCTTCTTCTGGAGGCCGTGGTTGGCTTGTATGGAGCAGCAGACGCGCTACTTCGAGCGGAGGCATCC
GGAGCTTGCAGGATCGCCGCGGCTCCGGGCGTATATGCTCCGCATTGGTCTTGACCAACTCTATCAGAGC
TTGGTTGACGGCAATTTCGATGATGCAGCTTGGGCGCAGGGTCGATGCGACGCAATCGTCCGATCCGGAG
CCGGGACTGTCGGGCGTACACAAATCGCCCGCAGAAGCGCGGCCGTCTGGACCGATGGCTGTGTAGAAGT
ACTCGCCGATAGTGGAAACCGACGCCCCAGCACTCGTCCGAGGGCAAAGGAATAGACCCAGCTTTCTTGT
ACAAAGTGGGTCCAATTACTCTTCAACATCCCTACATGCTCTTTCTCCCTGTGCTCCCACCCCCTATTTT
TGTTATTATCAAAAAACTTCTCTTAATTTCTTTGTTTTTTAGCTTCTTTTAAGTCACCTCTAACAATGAA
ATTGTGTAGATTCAAAAATAGAATTAATTCGTAATAAAAAGTCGAAAAAAATTGTGCTCCCTCCCCCCAT
TAATAATAATTCTATCCCAAAATCTACACAATGTTCTGTGTACACTTCTTATGTTTTTTACTTCTGATAA
ATTTTTTTGAAACATCATAGAAAAAACCGCACACAAAATACCTTATCATATGTTACGTTTCAGTTTATGA
CCGCAATTTTTAATAACTTCGTATAGTATACCTTATACGAAGTTATACTAGTATATATTTTTATGTTTTC
TTTTAAACCTTCCTCCATATTTCTGAATTGAATGTTGTTGCATATTGTGTGTCCTTATTTCATTTCCATC
ATCCTTTTGTGTGTTTCCCCCTTCCACCAATTCCCCCCACGTCCTAATGAAATGAAAGCGAGAAGATAAA
TAAACTTGCACATTGTGTTCAGATGAGAGGAGCGGAATACGAATTGGGAGACGGAAAGAGAAAAAAAAAT
GTTTAGATTTGGATTGAATTAATTTTTTAGAAAGCAAGAAAAAAAACACAAAGAGAATAAATAAATAATA
GGAAAAAAAACAAATATTCAGTATTTAAAATTTGAAAATTCAACGACGTTGGCGTCGATCATCCTGTAAA
ACGACGGCCAGTGCAACAAACGTGGGATGTAACCATGGAAGTGAGAATAATTGATGGAATAGCTAATGAG
CTGAAGCTGAGTAGATCAGAGACTACTTTATTCTAAAAAGTACAGTAGTTGGAAAATTACATGTTTCATT
TCTAATTTTCAAGGAAAAGCTAGTAATTACCGTAATCTTGTTTGTACCTGAAATTTTATGTACTGCAGGT
GACCAAGTATGTTTGAGGCATGACTTCACACACCTAACTGATAAAGGCCTCTATCACAAACTAGAGTTGT
GACGGAAAATTCAACTTCTCAGAATATAGCTCAAAATCTATCAAATTTTATTTTCAAAAATCCAAATAAT
TGTGCACGCAATGTACTTACTGCTTCATAAAGTTCAGAAGAATTGGATAAATTTGAATGAAGTTTTCAAA
GCTTTTATCAGTGACTGTACATTGTGATAGGCTTGTGCTGTTATCAGCTGCCTCAAATAGGTTGTCGCTT
GAAAATTTATATAAAAGGCCTACCAGCAGACATGAGAATCAAGCTTCAAAGGCTCTACTAGTGATGAAAC
ATGTCCTCGAATTTTCCCGAATTGGAAAAAGGATTTTATCGTCATTCTCTCGATCCGGTATGATCAATTA
TTAGCAGCTATAAGATATATAAGTTTGATATTAATATTATAGGAGATGAAATGGCTTGCGAGGCCCACTG
GTAAATGCGACGGCAAATTCTATGAGAAGAAAGTACTTCTTTTGGTAAATTGGTTCAAGTTCTCCAGCAA
AATTTACGATCGGGAATACTACGAGTATGAAGTGAAAATGACAAAGGAAGTATTGAATAGAAAACCAGGA
AAACCTTTCCCAAAAAAGACAGAAATTCCAATGTAAGTGCTTGTAAATTAGTCAAAACTAATTTTATTTT
TCAGTCCCGATCGTGCAAAACTCTTCTGGCAACATCTTCGGCATGAGAAGAAGCAGACAGATTTTATTCT
CGAAGACTATGTTTTTGATGAAAAGGACACTGTTTATAGTGTTTGTCGACTGAACACTGTCACATCAAAA
ATGCTGGTTTCGGAGAAAGTAGTAAAAAAGGATTCGGAGAAAAAAGATGAAAAGGATTTGGAGAAAAAAA
TCTTATACACAATGATACTTACCTATCGTAAAAAATTTCACCTGAACTTTAGTCGAGAAAATCCGGAAAA
AGACGAAGAAGCGAATCGGAGTTACAAATTCCTGAAGGTTTATGAAAAACACGCATTATAACAAACAAAA
TTAGCTTTCAGAATGTTATGACCCAGAAAGTTCGCTACGCGCCTTTTGTGAACGAGGAGATTAAAGTGTG
AGTTGCAATAATAATAATAATAATCACCTCAACTCATTTATATATTTTAAGACAATTCGCGAAAAATTTT
GTGTACGATAATAATTCAATTCTGCGAGTTCCTGAATCGTTTCACGATCCAAACAGATTCGAACAATCAT
TAGAAGTAGCACCAAGAATCGAAGCATGGTTTGGAATTTACATTGGAATCAAAGAATTGTTCGATGGTGA
ACCTGTGCTCAATTTTGCAAGTAAGTTTGAGAAACTGCGATAAAAAATCATGTGATTTTTGTTGAAGTTG
TCGATAAACTATTCTACAATGCACCGAAAATGTCTCTTCTGGATTATCTTCTCCTAATTGTCGACCCCCA
GTCGTGTAACGATGATGTACGAAAAGATCTTAAAACAAAACTGATGGCGGGAAAAATGACAATCAGACAA
GCCGCGCGGCCAAGAATTCGACAATTATTGGAAAATTTGAAGCTGAAATGCGCAGAAGTTTGGGATAACG
AAATGTTAGTTTAAATTATTCAAACAATTAATATACAAATTGATTTTCAGGTCGAGATTGACAGAACGAC
ATCTGACATTTCTAGATTTGTGCGAGGAAAACTCTCTTGTTTATAAAGTCACTGGTAAATCGGACAGAGG
AAGAAATGCAAAAAAGTACGATACTACATTGTTCAAAATCTATGAGGAAAACAAAAAGTTCATTGAGTTT
CCCCACCTACCACTAGTCAAAGTTAAAAGTGGAGCAAAAGAATACGCTGTACCAATGGAACATCTTGAAG
TTCATGAGAAGCCACAAAGATACAAGAATCGAATTGATCTGGTGATGCAAGACAAGTTTCTAAAGCGAGC
TACACGAAAACCTCACGACTACAAAGAAAATACCCTAAAAATGCTGAAAGAATTGGATTTCTCTTCTGAA
GAGCTAAATTTTGTTGAAAGATTTGGATTATGCTCCAAACTTCAGATGATCGAATGTCCAGGAAAGGTTT
TGAAAGAGCCAATGCTTGTGAATAGTGTAAATGAACAAATTAAAATGACACCAGTGATTCGTGGATTTCA
AGAAAAACAATTGAATGTGGTTCCCGAAAAAGAACTTTGCTGTGCTGTTTTTGTAGTCAACGAAACAGCG
GGAAATCCATGCTTAGAAGAGAACGACGTTGTGTAAGTGTTTTCTACGTAGATTATTCCGAAATATTTTC
AGTAAGTTCTACACCGAACTAATTGGTGGTTGCAAGTTCCGTGGAATACGAATTGGTGCCAATGAAAACA
GAGGAGCGCAATCTATTATGTACGACGCGACGAAAAATGAATATGCCGTAAGTTTCAGAAAATTGAAAGT
TTTTAAATATCATATTTACAGTTCTACAAAAATTGTACACTAAATACCGGAATCGGTAGATTTGAAATAG
CCGCAACAGAAGCGAAGAATATGTTTGAACGTCTTCCCGATAAAGAACAAAAAGTCTTAATGTTCATTAT
CATTTCCAAACGACAACTGAATGCTTACGGTTTTGTGAAACATTATTGCGATCACACCATCGGTGTAGCT
AATCAGCATATTACTTCTGAAACAGTCACAAAAGCTTTGGCATCACTAAGGCACGAGAAAGGATCAAAAC
GAATTTTCTATCAAATTGCATTGAAAATCAACGCGAAATTAGGAGGTATTAACCAGGAGCTTGACTGGTC
AGAAATTGCAGAAATATCACCAGAAGAAAAAGAAAGACGGAAAACAATGCCATTAACTATGTATGTTGGA
ATTGATGTAACTCATCCAACCTCCTACAGTGGAATTGATTATTCTATAGCGGCTGTAGTAGCGAGTATCA
ATCCAGGTGGAACTATCTATCGAAATATGATTGTGACTCAAGAAGAATGTCGTCCCGGTGAGCGTGCAGT
GGCTCATGGACGGGAAAGAACAGATATTTTGGAAGCAAAGTTCGTGAAATTGCTCAGAGAATTCGCAGAA
GTGAGTTGTCTTGAGTATTTAAAAGATCTCTGGGATTTTTAATTTTTTTGTAAACTTTCAGAACAACGAC
AATCGAGCACCAGCGCATATTGTAGTCTATCGAGACGGAGTTAGCGATTCGGAGATGCTACGTGTTAGTC
ATGATGAGCTTCGATCTTTAAAAAGCGAAGTAAAACAATTCATGTCGGAACGGGATGGAGAAGATCCAGA
GCCGAAGTACACGTTCATTGTGATTCAGAAAAGACACAATACACGATTGCTTCGAAGAATGGAAAAAGAT
AAGCCAGTGGTCAATAAAGATCTTACTCCTGCTGAAACAGATGTCGCTGTTGCTGCTGTTAAACAATGGG
AGGAGGATATGAAAGAAAGCAAAGAAACTGGAATTGTGAACCCATCATCCGGAACAACTGTGGATAAACT
TATCGTTTCGAAATACAAATTCGATTTTTTCTTGGCATCTCATCATGGTGTCCTTGGTACATCTCGTCCA
GGACATTACACTGTTATGTATGACGATAAAGGAATGAGCCAAGATGAAGTCTATGTAAGCGTTTTGAATA
GCAGTTAGCGATTTTAGGATTTTGTAATCCGCATATAGTTATTATAAAAAAATGTTTCAGAAAATGACCT
ACGGACTTGCTTTTCTCTCTGCTAGATGTCGAAAACCCATCTCGTTGCCTGTTCCGGTTCATTATGCTCA
TTTATCATGTGAAAAAGCGAAAGAGCTTTATCGAACTTACAAGGAACATTACATCGGTGACTATGCACAG
CCACGGACTCGACACGAAATGGAACATTTTCTCCAAACTAACGTGAAGTACCCTGGAATGTCGTTCGCAT
AACATTTTGCAAAAGTGTCGCCCGTTTCAATCAAATTTTTCAATTGTAGATATTGTACTTACTTTTTTTT
AAAGCCCGGTTTCAAAAATTCATTCCATGACTAACGTTTTCATAAATTACTTGAAATTTATTCTGTGTTT
ATTATTTATTACCTCTAAATTTCGTTTTGAACGTGAGCATCATATCTTAAACTACTTATTGATAACGGTT
TCATAAAGATAGGTAATTTGATTTTTAAAATGTTTTCTCTCTGCAGGTGATTTCACGACTATGCGCGATG
CCGTATCACAACTGAGAAAAAAGACAAAACTTATTGAACAGTGTTCCTTTCAAAAAATTATTTTGTAAAA
AATCGAGTTTTTCTCCAAAATAACGCACGCAATCAAAAACAAGAAAACTAACGTGTTCTCCTGGGCGTGG
AACTCCTTATCAAGATTACCATTATTGTCTGTCAGAATTGATATTTCAATTATTTCATATCTAGACAAAC
CCGGGTGTCTTGCATTTATTAGTACTGTGAGTTTACATACAAACGAGGCTTACTCAGATAACATAGAGTC
ACCTCTAATTAGCAAAAACCCATTTCTAATTAGCTATTTCGACCAGTTCTAAAGTCACCGTAATTAGAAA
TGGTTTTTGTAGCTTTTCTAATTAGAAATGACCCCGAGATAAGTGAAATATGGCATTTTCTGGGTTTTCT
AGTAAGAAATGATCCCGCACGTAGTGATTCCGCGTTACAAGCCAAATTCAAATTAAAAAAGTATATTACA
CAATTCAAGTTACATTATTTTCAGGAAACAATGGCGAAGAGCAAAGCAGAGATTCAAAAGGAGGAAAGAG
ACAACAGATATGAACGAAGACTTCTTGAAAAGAGAAAGAGACATGAGGTGAGTAACCATGATAATAAATA
ATCAAGTAAGGGCTATAGATTTATAAATTCTGGAGTTAACAGTTTCGAAAAAAAGTAGTTTTCATATGTG
CGAAGGAATATCAAAAATAGGGGAATAGCCTAAACGAGTGAGAAAATTAAATGTTTGTTATTTTTTCAAA
AATGTCTGCAGGGCCGTTATCCTTTCAAATGCACTCTATCAAACATAGATCATATCCATCATATCTTATC
CAGAATTTATATCATATCCAAGATTGAGAGCGTTTCAAGGAAAATCTCAAACAACCATACAATTTTGTAG
ATCGACAACAAGGCCTCCACTTCTTCCACGTGACGTCGTGACTGGGAAAACCCTGGCGTTACCCAACTTA
ATCGCCTTGCAGCACATCCCCCTTTCGCCAGCTGGCGTAATAGCGAAGAGGCCCGCACCGATCGCCCTTC
CCAACAGTTGCGCAGCCTGAATGGCGAATGGCGCCTGATGCGGTATTTTCTCCTTACGCATCTGTGCGGT
ATTTCACACCGCATATGGTGCACTCTCAGTGCAATCTGCTCTGATGCCGCATAGTTAAGCCAGCCCCGAC
ACCCGCCAACACCCGCTGACGCGCCCTGACGGGCTTGTCTGCTCCCGGCATCCGCTTACAGACAAGCTGT
GACCGTCTCCGGGAGCTGCATGTGTCAGAGGTTTTCACCGTCATCACCGAAACGCGCGAGACGAAAGGGC
CTCGTGATACGCCTATTTTTATAGGTTAATGTCATGATAATAATGGTTTCTTAGACGTCAGGTGGCACTT
TTCGGGGAAATGTGCGCGGAACCCCTATTTGTTTATTTTTCTAAATACATTCAAATATGTATCCGCTCAT
GAGACAATAACCCTGATAAATGCTTCAATAATATTGAAAAAGGAAGAGTATGAGTATTCAACATTTCCGT
GTCGCCCTTATTCCCTTTTTTGCGGCATTTTGCCTTCCTGTTTTTGCTCACCCAGAAACGCTGGTGAAAG
TAAAAGATGCTGAAGATCAGTTGGGTGCACGAGTGGGTTACATCGAACTGGATCTCAACAGCGGTAAGAT
CCTTGAGAGTTTTCGCCCCGAAGAACGTTTTCCAATGATGAGCACTTTTAAAGTTCTGCTATGTGGCGCG
GTATTATCCCGTATTGACGCCGGGCAAGAGCAACTCGGTCGCCGCATACACTATTCTCAGAATGACTTGG
TTGAGTACTCACCAGTCACAGAAAAGCATCTTACGGATGGCATGACAGTAAGAGAATTATGCAGTGCTGC
CATAACCATGAGTGATAACACTGCGGCCAACTTACTTCTGACAACGATCGGAGGACCGAAGGAGCTAACC
GCTTTTTTGCACAACATGGGGGATCATGTAACTCGCCTTGATCGTTGGGAACCGGAGCTGAATGAAGCCA
TACCAAACGACGAGCGTGACACCACGATGCCTGTAGCAATGGCAACAACGTTGCGCAAACTATTAACTGG
CGAACTACTTACTCTAGCTTCCCGGCAACAATTAATAGACTGGATGGAGGCGGATAAAGTTGCAGGACCA
CTTCTGCGCTCGGCCCTTCCGGCTGGCTGGTTTATTGCTGATAAATCTGGAGCCGGTGAGCGTGGGTCTC
GCGGTATCATTGCAGCACTGGGGTCAGATGGTAAGCCCTCCCGTATCGTAGTTATCTACACGACGGGGAG
TCAGGCAACTATGGATGAACGAAATAGACAGATCGCTGAGATAGGTGCCTCACTGATTAAGCATTGGTAA
CTGTCAGACCAAGTTTACTCATATATACTTTAGATTGATTTAAAACTTCATTTTTAATTTAAAAGGATCT
AGGTGAAGATCCTTTTTGATAATCTCATGACCAAAATCCCTTAACGTGAGTTTTCGTTCCACTGAGCGTC
AGACCCCGTAGAAAAGATCAAAGGATCTTCTTGAGATCCTTTTTTTCTGCGCGTAATCTGCTGCTTGCAA
ACAAAAAAACCACCGCTACCAGCGGTGGTTTGTTTGCCGGATCAAGAGCTACCAACTCTTTTTCCGAAGG
TAACTGGCTTCAGCAGAGCGCAGATACCAAATACTGTTCTTCTAGTGTAGCCGTAGTTAGGCCACCACTT
CAAGAACTCTGTAGCACCGCCTACATACCTCGCTCTGCTAATCCTGTTACCAGTGGCTGCTGCCAGTGGC
GATAAGTCGTGTCTTACCGGGTTGGACTCAAGACGATAGTTACCGGATAAGGCGCAGCGGTCGGGCTGAA
CGGGGGGTTCGTGCACACAGCCCAGCTTGGAGCGAACGACCTACACCGAACTGAGATACCTACAGCGTGA
GCTATGAGAAAGCGCCACGCTTCCCGAAGGGAGAAAGGCGGACAGGTATCCGGTAAGCGGCAGGGTCGGA
ACAGGAGAGCGCACGAGGGAGCTTCCAGGGGGAAACGCCTGGTATCTTTATAGTCCTGTCGGGTTTCGCC
ACCTCTGACTTGAGCGTCGATTTTTGTGATGCTCGTCAGGGGGGCGGAGCCTATGGAAAAACGCCAGCAA
CGCGGCCTTTTTACGGTTCCT
